Addgene plasmid #163625: plenti_DCLK1
Purpose: Expresses DCLK1
Depositing lab: Kenneth Westover. Depositing organization: University of Texas Southwestern Medical Center. Publication: Chemical Biology Toolkit for DCLK1 Reveals Connection to RNA Processing. Liu Y, Ferguson FM, Li L, Kuljanin M, Mills CE, Subramanian K, Harshbarger W, Gondi S, Wang J, Sorger PK, Mancias JD, Gray NS, Westover KD. Cell Chem Biol. 2020 Oct 15;27(10):1229-1240.e4. doi: 10.1016/j.chembiol.2020.07.011. Epub 2020 Aug 4. PubMed 32755567.
Backbone
  Vector backbone: pLenti6
  Vector type: Lentiviral
Growth in bacteria
  Bacterial resistance: Ampicillin, 100 μg/mL
  Growth temperature: Room Temperature
  Growth strain: NEB Stable
  Copy number: Unknown
Gene/Insert
  Gene/Insert name: DCLK1
  gRNA/shRNA sequence: unknown
  Species: H. sapiens (human)
  Insert size (bp): 507
  Entrez Gene: DCLK1 (a.k.a. CL1, CLICK1, DCAMKL1, DCDC3A, DCLK)
  Promoter: sv40
  Tag / fusion protein: V5 (C terminal on insert)
  Cloning method: Unknown
  Sequencing primers: 5′ ATGTCCTTCGGCAGAGACATG-3’
Terms and licenses: Academic/Nonprofit Terms; Industry Terms: Not Available to Industry
Depositor comments: Please note that the Addgene NGS sequence differs from the depositor's annotated sequence. These differences do not affect plasmid function.
How to cite: plenti_DCLK1 was a gift from Kenneth Westover (Addgene plasmid # 163625 ; http://n2t.net/addgene:163625 ; RRID:Addgene_163625)
