[The description below was written by a language model from this plasmid's Addgene catalogue record and pLannotate feature annotations shown in this document.]
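Description:
plenti_DCLK1 is a lentiviral expression plasmid built on a pLenti6-type backbone for delivering human DCLK1 (doublecortin-like kinase 1) into mammalian cells. The transfer cassette has a third-generation, self-inactivating layout. An RSV promoter fused to a truncated HIV-1 5' LTR drives genomic RNA production in packaging cells. It is followed by the Ψ packaging signal with a gag fragment, the Rev response element for Rev-dependent nuclear export, and the cPPT/CTS, which aids nuclear import of the viral genome. A ΔU3 3' LTR closes the cassette and disables LTR promoter activity after integration. In bacteria the plasmid is maintained through a high-copy ColE1/pUC-type origin and ampicillin resistance. An f1 origin and an SV40 origin are also present.

In the annotated sequence, the DCLK1 coding region sits between attB1 and attB2 sites, indicating Gateway recombination was used to insert it. It lies directly downstream of the CMV enhancer/promoter, with a V5 epitope tag after attB2 for C-terminal tagging and a WPRE to enhance transcript expression. The catalogue lists the promoter as SV40, but the feature table places the SV40 promoter, together with the bacterial EM7 promoter, in front of the blasticidin S deaminase gene. There it provides blasticidin selection of transduced cells, while CMV appears to drive the insert. The catalogue also gives an insert size of 507 bp, whereas the annotated DCLK1 fragment spans roughly 2 kb. The depositor notes that the repository's sequencing result differs from their own annotated sequence without affecting function. The stated purpose is simply DCLK1 expression, which suits generating stable V5-tagged DCLK1-expressing cell lines.
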