Features (pLannotate 1.2.2; 32 found; start..end, strand, type, name):
      1..304     +  enhancer       CMV enhancer: human cytomegalovirus immediate early enhancer
    305..508     +  promoter       CMV promoter: human cytomegalovirus (CMV) immediate early promoter
    625..649     +  protein_bind   attB1: mutant version of attB; recombination site for the Gateway® BP reaction BP Clonase™
    650..2707    +  CDS            DCLK1 (fragment): DCLK1_HUMAN - Also known as DCAMKL1, DCDC3A, KIAA0369. Experimental evidence at protein level: Swiss-Prot protein existence level 1. Probable kinase that may be involved in a calcium-signaling pathway controlling neuronal migration in the developing brain. May also participate in functions of the mature nervous system. From Homo sapiens (Human).
   2838..2862    -  protein_bind   attB2: mutant version of attB; recombination site for the Gateway® BP reaction BP Clonase™
   2915..2956    +  CDS            V5 tag: epitope tag from simian virus 5
   2980..3568    +  misc_feature   WPRE: woodchuck hepatitis virus posttranscriptional regulatory element
   3583..3899    +  promoter       SV40 promoter: SV40 enhancer and early promoter
   3947..3994    +  promoter       EM7 promoter: synthetic bacterial promoter&nbsp
   4013..4411    +  CDS            BSD: blasticidin S deaminase; Aspergillus terreus BSD; confers resistance to blasticidin
   4428..4496    +  CDS            nef (fragment): NEF_HV1Z2 - Experimental evidence at protein level: Swiss-Prot protein existence level 1. Extracellular Nef protein targets CD4(+) T-lymphocytes for apoptosis by interacting with CXCR4 surface receptors. From Human immunodeficiency virus type 1 group M subtype D (isolate Z2/CDC-Z34) (HIV-1).
   4498..4731    +  LTR            3' LTR (ΔU3): self-inactivating 3' long terminal repeat (LTR) from HIV-1
   4803..4924    +  polyA_signal   SV40 poly(A) signal: SV40 polyadenylation signal
   4964..5099    +  rep_origin     SV40 ori: SV40 origin of replication
   5120..5138    -  promoter       T7 promoter: promoter for bacteriophage T7 RNA polymerase
   5146..5301    +  CDS            lacZα (fragment): LacZα fragment of β-galactosidase; lacZ fragment
   5306..5734    +  rep_origin     f1 ori (sequence partly withheld): f1 bacteriophage origin of replication; arrow indicates direction of (+) strand synthesis
   5787..5891    +  promoter       AmpR promoter: bla
   5892..6752    +  CDS            AmpR: β-lactamase; bla; confers resistance to ampicillin, carbenicillin, and related antibiotics
   6923..7511    +  rep_origin     ori: high-copy-number ColE1/pMB1/pBR322/pUC origin of replication
   7694..7786    +  CDS            lacI (fragment): lac repressor; lacI; The lac repressor binds to the lac operator to inhibit transcription in E. coli. This inhibition can be relieved by adding lactose or isopropyl-β-D-thiogalactopyranoside (IPTG).
   7799..7820    +  protein_bind   CAP binding site: CAP binding activates transcription in the presence of cAMP. E. coli catabolite activator protein
   7835..7865    +  promoter       lac promoter: promoter for the E. coli lac operon
   7873..7889    +  protein_bind   lac operator: The lac repressor binds to the lac operator to inhibit transcription in E. coli. This inhibition can be relieved by adding lactose or isopropyl-β-D-thiogalactopyranoside (IPTG). lac repressor encoded by lacI
   7934..7952    +  promoter       T3 promoter: promoter for bacteriophage T3 RNA polymerase
   7980..8206    +  promoter       RSV promoter: Rous sarcoma virus enhancer/promoter
   8207..8387    +  LTR            5' LTR (truncated): truncated 5' long terminal repeat (LTR) from HIV-1
   8434..8559    +  misc_feature   HIV-1 Ψ: packaging signal of human immunodeficiency virus type 1
   8543..8906    +  CDS            HIV-1 gag (fragment): gag protein from human immunodeficiency virus 1; gag
   9052..9285    +  misc_feature   RRE: The Rev response element (RRE) of HIV-1 allows for Rev-dependent mRNA export from the nucleus to the cytoplasm.
   9662..9762    +  CDS            Rev (fragment): human immunodeficiency virus 1 (HIV-1) Rev protein; rev; enhances nuclear export of unspliced and incompletely spliced viral mRNAs
   9781..9898    +  misc_feature   cPPT/CTS: central polypurine tract and central termination sequence of HIV-1
>Addgene plasmid #163625 | plenti_DCLK1 | addgene full sequence | sequence record 324834 | Addgene NGS Result
CGTTACATAACTTACGGTAAATGGCCCGCCTGGCTGACCGCCCAACGACCCCCGCCCATTGACGTCAATA
ATGACGTATGTTCCCATAGTAACGCCAATAGGGACTTTCCATTGACGTCAATGGGTGGAGTATTTACGGT
AAACTGCCCACTTGGCAGTACATCAAGTGTATCATATGCCAAGTACGCCCCCTATTGACGTCAATGACGG
TAAATGGCCCGCCTGGCATTATGCCCAGTACATGACCTTATGGGACTTTCCTACTTGGCAGTACATCTAC
GTATTAGTCATCGCTATTACCATGGTGATGCGGTTTTGGCAGTACATCAATGGGCGTGGATAGCGGTTTG
ACTCACGGGGATTTCCAAGTCTCCACCCCATTGACGTCAATGGGAGTTTGTTTTGGCACCAAAATCAACG
GGACTTTCCAAAATGTCGTAACAACTCCGCCCCATTGACGCAAATGGGCGGTAGGCGTGTACGGTGGGAG
GTCTATATAAGCAGAGCTCGTTTAGTGAACCGTCAGATCGCCTGGAGACGCCATCCACGCTGTTTTGACC
TCCATAGAAGACACCGACTCTAGAGGATCCACTAGTCCAGTGTGGTGGAATTCTGCAGATATCAACAAGT
TTGTACAAAAAAGCAGGCTATGTCCTTCGGCAGAGACATGGAGCTGGAGCACTTCGACGAGCGGGATAAG
GCGCAGAGATACAGCCGAGGGTCGCGGGTGAACGGCCTGCCGAGCCCGACGCACAGCGCCCACTGCAGCT
TCTACCGCACCCGCACGCTGCAGACGCTCAGCTCCGAGAAGAAGGCCAAGAAAGTTCGTTTCTATCGAAA
CGGAGATCGATACTTCAAAGGGATTGTGTATGCCATCTCCCCAGACCGGTTCCGATCTTTTGAGGCCCTG
CTGGCTGATTTGACCCGAACTCTGTCGGATAACGTGAATTTGCCCCAGGGAGTGAGAACAATCTACACCA
TTGATGGGCTCAAGAAGATTTCCAGCCTGGACCAACTGGTGGAAGGAGAGAGTTATGTATGTGGCTCCAT
AGAGCCCTTCAAGAAACTGGAGTACACCAAGAATGTGAACCCCAACTGGTCGGTGAACGTCAAGACCACC
TCGGCTTCTCGGGCAGTGTCTTCACTGGCCACTGCCAAAGGAAGCCCTTCAGAGGTGCGAGAGAATAAGG
ATTTCATTCGGCCCAAGCTGGTCACCATCATCAGAAGTGGCGTGAAGCCACGGAAAGCTGTCAGGATTCT
GCTGAACAAGAAAACGGCTCATTCCTTTGAGCAGGTCCTCACCGATATCACCGATGCCATCAAGCTGGAC
TCGGGAGTGGTGAAACGCCTGTACACGTTGGATGGGAAACAGGTGATGTGCCTTCAGGACTTTTTTGGTG
ATGATGACATTTTTATTGCATGTGGACCGGAGAAGTTCCGTTACCAGGATGATTTCTTGCTAGATGAAAG
TGAATGTCGAGTGGTAAAGTCCACTTCTTACACCAAAATAGCTTCATCATCCCGCAGGAGCACCACCAAG
AGCCCAGGACCGTCCAGGCGTAGCAAGTCCCCTGCCTCCACCAGCTCAGTTAATGGAACCCCTGGTAGTC
AGCTCTCTACTCCGCGCTCAGGCAAGTCGCCAAGCCCATCACCCACCAGCCCAGGAAGCCTGCGGAAGCA
GAGGAGCTCTCAGCATGGCGGCTCCTCTACGTCACTTGCGTCCACCAAAGTCTGCAGCTCGATGGATGAG
AACGATGGCCCTGGAGAAGAAGTGTCGGAGGAAGGCTTCCAGATTCCAGCTACAATAACAGAACGATATA
AAGTCGGAAGAACAATAGGAGATGGAAATTTTGCTGTTGTCAAGGAATGTGTAGAAAGATCGACTGCTAG
AGAGTACGCTCTGAAAATTATCAAGAAAAGCAAATGTCGAGGCAAAGAGCACATGATCCAGAATGAAGTG
TCTATTTTAAGAAGAGTGAAGCATCCCAATATCGTTCTTCTGATTGAGGAGATGGATGTGCCAACTGAAC
TGTATCTTGTCATGGAATTAGTAAAGGGGGGAGACCTTTTTGATGCCATTACTTCCACTAACAAATACAC
CGAGAGAGACGCCAGTGGGATGCTGTACAACCTAGCCAGCGCCATCAAATACCTGCATAGCCTGAACATC
GTCCACCGTGATATCAAGCCAGAGAACCTGCTGGTGTATGAGCACCAAGATGGCAGCAAATCACTGAAGC
TGGGTGACTTTGGACTGGCCACCATTGTAGACGGCCCCCTGTACACAGTCTGTGGCACCCCAACATACGT
GGCTCCAGAAATCATTGCAGAGACTGGATACGGCCTCAAGGTGGACATCTGGGCAGCAGGTGTAATCACT
TATATCCTGCTGTGTGGTTTCCCTCCATTCCGTGGAAGTGGTGATGACCAGGAGGTGCTTTTTGATCAGA
TTTTGATGGGGCAGGTGGACTTTCCTTCTCCATACTGGGATAATGTTTCCGATTCTGCAAAGGAGCTCAT
TACCATGATGCTGTTGGTCGATGTAGATCAGCGATTTTCTGCTGTTCAAGTACTTGAGCATCCCTGGGTT
AATGATGATGGCCTCCCAGAAAATGAACATCAGCTGTCAGTAGCTGGAAAGATAAAGAAGCATTTCAACA
CAGGCCCCAAGCCGAATAGCACAGCAGCTGGAGTTTCTGTCATAGCACTGGACCACGGGTTTACCATCAA
GAGATCAGGGTCTTTGGACTACTACCAGCAACCAGGAATGTATTGGATAAGACCACCGCTCTTGATAAGG
AGAGGCAGGTTTTCCGACGAAGACGCAACCAGGATGGACCCAGCTTTCTTGTACAAAGTGGTTGATATCC
AGCACAGTGGCGGCCGCTCGAGTCTAGAGGGCCCGCGGTTCGAAGGTAAGCCTATCCCTAACCCTCTCCT
CGGTCTCGATTCTACGCGTACCGGTTAGTAATGATCGACAATCAACCTCTGGATTACAAAATTTGTGAAA
GATTGACTGGTATTCTTAACTATGTTGCTCCTTTTACGCTATGTGGATACGCTGCTTTAATGCCTTTGTA
TCATGCTATTGCTTCCCGTATGGCTTTCATTTTCTCCTCCTTGTATAAATCCTGGTTGCTGTCTCTTTAT
GAGGAGTTGTGGCCCGTTGTCAGGCAACGTGGCGTGGTGTGCACTGTGTTTGCTGACGCAACCCCCACTG
GTTGGGGCATTGCCACCACCTGTCAGCTCCTTTCCGGGACTTTCGCTTTCCCCCTCCCTATTGCCACGGC
GGAACTCATCGCCGCCTGCCTTGCCCGCTGCTGGACAGGGGCTCGGCTGTTGGGCACTGACAATTCCGTG
GTGTTGTCGGGGAAGCTGACGTCCTTTCCATGGCTGCTCGCCTGTGTTGCCACCTGGATTCTGCGCGGGA
CGTCCTTCTGCTACGTCCCTTCGGCCCTCAATCCAGCGGACCTTCCTTCCCGCGGCCTGCTGCCGGCTCT
GCGGCCTCTTCCGCGTCTTCGCCTTCGCCCTCAGACGAGTCGGATCTCCCTTTGGGCCGCCTCCCCGCCT
GGCGATGGTACCGGTGTGGAAAGTCCCCAGGCTCCCCAGCAGGCAGAAGTATGCAAAGCATGCATCTCAA
TTAGTCAGCAACCAGGTGTGGAAAGTCCCCAGGCTCCCCAGCAGGCAGAAGTATGCAAAGCATGCATCTC
AATTAGTCAGCAACCATAGTCCCGCCCCTAACTCCGCCCATCCCGCCCCTAACTCCGCCCAGTTCCGCCC
ATTCTCCGCCCCATGGCTGACTAATTTTTTTTATTTATGCAGAGGCCGAGGCCGCCTCTGCCTCTGAGCT
ATTCCAGAAGTAGTGAGGAGGCTTTTTTGGAGGCCTAGGCTTTTGCAAAAAGCTCCCGGGAGCTTGTATA
TCCATTTTCGGATCTGATCAGCACGTGTTGACAATTAATCATCGGCATAGTATATCGGCATAGTATAATA
CGACAAGGTGAGGAACTAAACCATGGCCAAGCCTTTGTCTCAAGAAGAATCCACCCTCATTGAAAGAGCA
ACGGCTACAATCAACAGCATCCCCATCTCTGAAGACTACAGCGTCGCCAGCGCAGCTCTCTCTAGCGACG
GCCGCATCTTCACTGGTGTCAATGTATATCATTTTACTGGGGGACCTTGTGCAGAACTCGTGGTGCTGGG
CACTGCTGCTGCTGCGGCAGCTGGCAACCTGACTTGTATCGTCGCGATCGGAAATGAGAACAGGGGCATC
TTGAGCCCCTGCGGACGGTGCCGACAGGTGCTTCTCGATCTGCATCCTGGGATCAAAGCCATAGTGAAGG
ACAGTGATGGACAGCCGACGGCAGTTGGGATTCGTGAATTGCTGCCCTCTGGTTATGTGTGGGAGGGCTA
AGCACAATTCGAGCTCGGTACCTTTAAGACCAATGACTTACAAGGCAGCTGTAGATCTTAGCCACTTTTT
AAAAGAAAAGGGGGGACTGGAAGGGCTAATTCACTCCCAACGAAGACAAGATCTGCTTTTTGCTTGTACT
GGGTCTCTCTGGTTAGACCAGATCTGAGCCTGGGAGCTCTCTGGCTAACTAGGGAACCCACTGCTTAAGC
CTCAATAAAGCTTGCCTTGAGTGCTTCAAGTAGTGTGTGCCCGTCTGTTGTGTGACTCTGGTAACTAGAG
ATCCCTCAGACCCTTTTAGTCAGTGTGGAAAATCTCTAGCAGTAGTAGTTCATGTCATCTTATTATTCAG
TATTTATAACTTGCAAAGAAATGAATATCAGAGAGTGAGAGGAACTTGTTTATTGCAGCTTATAATGGTT
ACAAATAAAGCAATAGCATCACAAATTTCACAAATAAAGCATTTTTTTCACTGCATTCTAGTTGTGGTTT
GTCCAAACTCATCAATGTATCTTATCATGTCTGGCTCTAGCTATCCCGCCCCTAACTCCGCCCATCCCGC
CCCTAACTCCGCCCAGTTCCGCCCATTCTCCGCCCCATGGCTGACTAATTTTTTTTATTTATGCAGAGGC
CGAGGCCGCCTCGGCCTCTGAGCTATTCCAGAAGTAGTGAGGAGGCTTTTTTGGAGGCCTAGGGACGTAC
CCAATTCGCCCTATAGTGAGTCGTATTACGCGCGCTCACTGGCCGTCGTTTTACAACGTCGTGACTGGGA
AAACCCTGGCGTTACCCAACTTAATCGCCTTGCAGCACATCCCCCTTTCGCCAGCTGGCGTAATAGCGAA
GAGGCCCGCACCGATCGCCCTTCCCAACAGTTGCGCAGCCTGAATGGCGAATGGG
[124 nt withheld, positions 5306-5429]
C
[91 nt withheld, positions 5431-5521]
A
[49 nt withheld, positions 5523-5571]
CCTTTGACGTTGGAGTCCACGTTCTTT
[37 nt withheld, positions 5599-5635]
ACCCTATCTCGGTCTATTCTTTTGATTTATAAGGGATTTTGCCGATTTCGGCCTATTGGTTAAAAAATGA
GCTGATTTAACAAAAATTTAACGCGAATTTTAACAAAATATTAACGCTTACAATTTAGGTGGCACTTTTC
GGGGAAATGTGCGCGGAACCCCTATTTGTTTATTTTTCTAAATACATTCAAATATGTATCCGCTCATGAG
ACAATAACCCTGATAAATGCTTCAATAATATTGAAAAAGGAAGAGTATGAGTATTCAACATTTCCGTGTC
GCCCTTATTCCCTTTTTTGCGGCATTTTGCCTTCCTGTTTTTGCTCACCCAGAAACGCTGGTGAAAGTAA
AAGATGCTGAAGATCAGTTGGGTGCACGAGTGGGTTACATCGAACTGGATCTCAACAGCGGTAAGATCCT
TGAGAGTTTTCGCCCCGAAGAACGTTTTCCAATGATGAGCACTTTTAAAGTTCTGCTATGTGGCGCGGTA
TTATCCCGTATTGACGCCGGGCAAGAGCAACTCGGTCGCCGCATACACTATTCTCAGAATGACTTGGTTG
AGTACTCACCAGTCACAGAAAAGCATCTTACGGATGGCATGACAGTAAGAGAATTATGCAGTGCTGCCAT
AACCATGAGTGATAACACTGCGGCCAACTTACTTCTGACAACGATCGGAGGACCGAAGGAGCTAACCGCT
TTTTTGCACAACATGGGGGATCATGTAACTCGCCTTGATCGTTGGGAACCGGAGCTGAATGAAGCCATAC
CAAACGACGAGCGTGACACCACGATGCCTGTAGCAATGGCAACAACGTTGCGCAAACTATTAACTGGCGA
ACTACTTACTCTAGCTTCCCGGCAACAATTAATAGACTGGATGGAGGCGGATAAAGTTGCAGGACCACTT
CTGCGCTCGGCCCTTCCGGCTGGCTGGTTTATTGCTGATAAATCTGGAGCCGGTGAGCGTGGGTCTCGCG
GTATCATTGCAGCACTGGGGCCAGATGGTAAGCCCTCCCGTATCGTAGTTATCTACACGACGGGGAGTCA
GGCAACTATGGATGAACGAAATAGACAGATCGCTGAGATAGGTGCCTCACTGATTAAGCATTGGTAACTG
TCAGACCAAGTTTACTCATATATACTTTAGATTGATTTAAAACTTCATTTTTAATTTAAAAGGATCTAGG
TGAAGATCCTTTTTGATAATCTCATGACCAAAATCCCTTAACGTGAGTTTTCGTTCCACTGAGCGTCAGA
CCCCGTAGAAAAGATCAAAGGATCTTCTTGAGATCCTTTTTTTCTGCGCGTAATCTGCTGCTTGCAAACA
AAAAAACCACCGCTACCAGCGGTGGTTTGTTTGCCGGATCAAGAGCTACCAACTCTTTTTCCGAAGGTAA
CTGGCTTCAGCAGAGCGCAGATACCAAATACTGTTCTTCTAGTGTAGCCGTAGTTAGGCCACCACTTCAA
GAACTCTGTAGCACCGCCTACATACCTCGCTCTGCTAATCCTGTTACCAGTGGCTGCTGCCAGTGGCGAT
AAGTCGTGTCTTACCGGGTTGGACTCAAGACGATAGTTACCGGATAAGGCGCAGCGGTCGGGCTGAACGG
GGGGTTCGTGCACACAGCCCAGCTTGGAGCGAACGACCTACACCGAACTGAGATACCTACAGCGTGAGCT
ATGAGAAAGCGCCACGCTTCCCGAAGGGAGAAAGGCGGACAGGTATCCGGTAAGCGGCAGGGTCGGAACA
GGAGAGCGCACGAGGGAGCTTCCAGGGGGAAACGCCTGGTATCTTTATAGTCCTGTCGGGTTTCGCCACC
TCTGACTTGAGCGTCGATTTTTGTGATGCTCGTCAGGGGGGCGGAGCCTATGGAAAAACGCCAGCAACGC
GGCCTTTTTACGGTTCCTGGCCTTTTGCTGGCCTTTTGCTCACATGTTCTTTCCTGCGTTATCCCCTGAT
TCTGTGGATAACCGTATTACCGCCTTTGAGTGAGCTGATACCGCTCGCCGCAGCCGAACGACCGAGCGCA
GCGAGTCAGTGAGCGAGGAAGCGGAAGAGCGCCCAATACGCAAACCGCCTCTCCCCGCGCGTTGGCCGAT
TCATTAATGCAGCTGGCACGACAGGTTTCCCGACTGGAAAGCGGGCAGTGAGCGCAACGCAATTAATGTG
AGTTAGCTCACTCATTAGGCACCCCAGGCTTTACACTTTATGCTTCCGGCTCGTATGTTGTGTGGAATTG
TGAGCGGATAACAATTTCACACAGGAAACAGCTATGACCATGATTACGCCAAGCGCGCAATTAACCCTCA
CTAAAGGGAACAAAAGCTGGAGCTGCAAGCTTAATGTAGTCTTATGCAATACTCTTGTAGTCTTGCAACA
TGGTAACGATGAGTTAGCAACATGCCTTACAAGGAGAGAAAAAGCACCGTGCATGCCGATTGGTGGAAGT
AAGGTGGTACGATCGTGCCTTATTAGGAAGGCAACAGACGGGTCTGACATGGATTGGACGAACCACTGAA
TTGCCGCATTGCAGAGATATTGTATTTAAGTGCCTAGCTCGATACATAAACGGGTCTCTCTGGTTAGACC
AGATCTGAGCCTGGGAGCTCTCTGGCTAACTAGGGAACCCACTGCTTAAGCCTCAATAAAGCTTGCCTTG
AGTGCTTCAAGTAGTGTGTGCCCGTCTGTTGTGTGACTCTGGTAACTAGAGATCCCTCAGACCCTTTTAG
TCAGTGTGGAAAATCTCTAGCAGTGGCGCCCGAACAGGGACTTGAAAGCGAAAGGGAAACCAGAGGAGCT
CTCTCGACGCAGGACTCGGCTTGCTGAAGCGCGCACGGCAAGAGGCGAGGGGCGGCGACTGGTGAGTACG
CCAAAAATTTTGACTAGCGGAGGCTAGAAGGAGAGAGATGGGTGCGAGAGCGTCAGTATTAAGCGGGGGA
GAATTAGATCGCGATGGGAAAAAATTCGGTTAAGGCCAGGGGGAAAGAAAAAATATAAATTAAAACATAT
AGTATGGGCAAGCAGGGAGCTAGAACGATTCGCAGTTAATCCTGGCCTGTTAGAAACATCAGAAGGCTGT
AGACAAATACTGGGACAGCTACAACCATCCCTTCAGACAGGATCAGAAGAACTTAGATCATTATATAATA
CAGTAGCAACCCTCTATTGTGTGCATCAAAGGATAGAGATAAAAGACACCAAGGAAGCTTTAGACAAGAT
AGAGGAAGAGCAAAACAAAAGTAAGACCACCGCACAGCAAGCGGCCGCTGATCTTCAGACCTGGAGGAGG
AGATATGAGGGACAATTGGAGAAGTGAATTATATAAATATAAAGTAGTAAAAATTGAACCATTAGGAGTA
GCACCCACCAAGGCAAAGAGAAGAGTGGTGCAGAGAGAAAAAAGAGCAGTGGGAATAGGAGCTTTGTTCC
TTGGGTTCTTGGGAGCAGCAGGAAGCACTATGGGCGCAGCGTCAATGACGCTGACGGTACAGGCCAGACA
ATTATTGTCTGGTATAGTGCAGCAGCAGAACAATTTGCTGAGGGCTATTGAGGCGCAACAGCATCTGTTG
CAACTCACAGTCTGGGGCATCAAGCAGCTCCAGGCAAGAATCCTGGCTGTGGAAAGATACCTAAAGGATC
AACAGCTCCTGGGGATTTGGGGTTGCTCTGGAAAACTCATTTGCACCACTGCTGTGCCTTGGAATGCTAG
TTGGAGTAATAAATCTCTGGAACAGATTTGGAATCACACGACCTGGATGGAGTGGGACAGAGAAATTAAC
AATTACACAAGCTTAATACACTCCTTAATTGAAGAATCGCAAAACCAGCAAGAAAAGAATGAACAAGAAT
TATTGGAATTAGATAAATGGGCAAGTTTGTGGAATTGGTTTAACATAACAAATTGGCTGTGGTATATAAA
ATTATTCATAATGATAGTAGGAGGCTTGGTAGGTTTAAGAATAGTTTTTGCTGTACTTTCTATAGTGAAT
AGAGTTAGGCAGGGATATTCACCATTATCGTTTCAGACCCACCTCCCAACCCCGAGGGGACCCGACAGGC
CCGAAGGAATAGAAGAAGAAGGTGGAGAGAGAGACAGAGACAGATCCATTCGATTAGTGAACGGATCTCG
ACGGTATCGGTTAACTTTTAAAAGAAAAGGGGGGATTGGGGGGTACAGTGCAGGGGAAAGAATAGTAGAC
ATAATAGCAACAGACATACAAACTAAAGAATTACAAAAACAAATTACAAAAATTCAAAATTTTATCGATA
AGCTTGGGAGTTCCG
